Addgene plasmid #90935: UBE2C H6.2 gRNA
Purpose: 3rd generation lentiviral gRNA plasmid targeting human UBE2C
Depositing lab: Iain Cheeseman. Depositing organization: Whitehead Institute for Biomedical Research. Publication: Large-Scale Analysis of CRISPR/Cas9 Cell-Cycle Knockouts Reveals the Diversity of p53-Dependent Responses to Cell-Cycle Defects. McKinley KL, Cheeseman IM. Dev Cell. 2017 Feb 27;40(4):405-420.e2. doi: 10.1016/j.devcel.2017.01.012. Epub 2017 Feb 16. PubMed 28216383.
Backbone
  Vector backbone: pLenti-sgRNA
  Backbone manufacturer: Eric Lander & David Sabatini labs (Addgene plasmid #71409)
  Backbone size w/o insert (bp): 9151
  Vector type: Lentiviral, CRISPR
  Selectable markers: Puromycin
Growth in bacteria
  Bacterial resistance: Ampicillin, 100 μg/mL
  Growth temperature: 37°C
  Growth strain: NEB Stable
  Copy number: Unknown
Gene/Insert
  Gene/Insert name: UBE2C (Guide Designation H6.2) (alt name: pKMKO series)
  gRNA/shRNA sequence: CACCGCCCTGCTATCACCCCAACG
  Species: H. sapiens (human)
  Promoter: U6
  Cloning method: Restriction Enzyme; 5′ cloning site BsmBI (destroyed during cloning); 3′ cloning site BsmBI (destroyed during cloning)
  Sequencing primers: 5′ hU6-F (5'-GAGGGCCTATTTCCCATGATT-3'); 3′ EF1a-R (5'-CACGGCGACTACTGCACTTA-3')
Terms and licenses: Academic/Nonprofit Terms; Industry Terms: Not Available to Industry
Depositor comments: Please note that gRNA target sequence listed is not strictly the 20nt spacer sequence, but also contains the 5' BsmBI overhang. For more information about knockout human cell lines generated using this plasmid, please see http://cellcycleknockouts.wi.mit.edu/ .
How to cite: UBE2C H6.2 gRNA was a gift from Iain Cheeseman (Addgene plasmid # 90935 ; http://n2t.net/addgene:90935 ; RRID:Addgene_90935)
