[The description below was written by a language model from this plasmid's Addgene catalogue record and pLannotate feature annotations shown in this document.]
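Description:
UBE2C H6.2 gRNA is a third-generation lentiviral CRISPR plasmid built on the pLenti-sgRNA backbone and designed to express a single guide RNA against human UBE2C. It carries no Cas9, so it is meant for use in cells that supply the nuclease separately. In bacteria it is maintained through a high-copy ColE1/pUC-type origin and selected with ampicillin via the AmpR (β-lactamase) cassette. An f1 origin, an SV40 origin and small remnants of lac-region cloning-vector sequence are also annotated. The catalogue gives a backbone size of 9151 bp without insert, whereas the sequenced record is 7,301 nt. This may reflect loss of a stuffer fragment when the guide was cloned between the two BsmBI sites, both of which were destroyed, but the record does not explain the difference.

The viral portion has the standard third-generation layout. An RSV promoter drives a truncated HIV-1 5' LTR, making genomic RNA production Tat-independent. This is followed by the Ψ packaging signal with a gag fragment, the RRE for Rev-dependent nuclear export, a cPPT/CTS element, and a self-inactivating ΔU3 3' LTR with a downstream SV40 polyadenylation signal. Between the LTRs, a human U6 RNA polymerase III promoter transcribes the UBE2C spacer fused to the S. pyogenes guide scaffold (annotated as a tracrRNA fragment). A separate EF-1α core promoter drives puromycin N-acetyltransferase, with a WPRE to enhance expression, allowing puromycin selection of transduced cells.

The depositor notes that the listed guide sequence includes the 5' BsmBI overhang and is therefore not strictly the 20-nt spacer. The plasmid belongs to a guide series used for a large-scale analysis of Cas9 knockouts of cell-cycle genes in human cell lines.
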