Features (pLannotate 1.2.2; 28 found; start..end, strand, type, name):
      2..29      +  rep_origin     RSF ori (fragment): Plasmids containing the RSF 1030 origin of replication can be propagated in E. coli cells that contain additional plasmids with compatible origins.
     31..123     +  CDS            lacI (fragment): lac repressor; lacI; The lac repressor binds to the lac operator to inhibit transcription in E. coli. This inhibition can be relieved by adding lactose or isopropyl-β-D-thiogalactopyranoside (IPTG).
    136..157     +  protein_bind   CAP binding site: CAP binding activates transcription in the presence of cAMP. E. coli catabolite activator protein
    172..202     +  promoter       lac promoter: promoter for the E. coli lac operon
    210..226     +  protein_bind   lac operator: The lac repressor binds to the lac operator to inhibit transcription in E. coli. This inhibition can be relieved by adding lactose or isopropyl-β-D-thiogalactopyranoside (IPTG). lac repressor encoded by lacI
    271..289     +  promoter       T3 promoter: promoter for bacteriophage T3 RNA polymerase
    317..543     +  promoter       RSV promoter: Rous sarcoma virus enhancer/promoter
    544..724     +  LTR            5' LTR (truncated): truncated 5' long terminal repeat (LTR) from HIV-1
    771..896     +  misc_feature   HIV-1 Ψ: packaging signal of human immunodeficiency virus type 1
    880..1243    +  CDS            HIV-1 gag (fragment): gag protein from human immunodeficiency virus 1; gag
   1389..1622    +  misc_feature   RRE: The Rev response element (RRE) of HIV-1 allows for Rev-dependent mRNA export from the nucleus to the cytoplasm.
   1999..2025    +  CDS            Rev (fragment): human immunodeficiency virus 1 (HIV-1) Rev protein; rev; enhances nuclear export of unspliced and incompletely spliced viral mRNAs
   2029..2269    +  promoter       U6 promoter: RNA polymerase III promoter for human U6 snRNA
   2316..2383    +  misc_RNA       tracrRNA (fragment): trans-activating CRISPR RNA for the Streptococcus pyogenes CRISPR/Cas9 system
   2432..2549    +  misc_feature   cPPT/CTS: central polypurine tract and central termination sequence of HIV-1
   2618..2829    +  promoter       EF-1α core promoter: core promoter for human elongation factor EF-1α
   2855..3454    +  CDS            PuroR (fragment): puromycin N-acetyltransferase; pac from Streptomyces; confers resistance to puromycin
   3470..4058    +  misc_feature   WPRE: woodchuck hepatitis virus posttranscriptional regulatory element
   4109..4128    +  misc_feature   cPPT/CTS (fragment): central polypurine tract and central termination sequence of HIV-1
   4130..4363    +  LTR            3' LTR (ΔU3): self-inactivating 3' long terminal repeat (LTR) from HIV-1
   4441..4562    +  polyA_signal   SV40 poly(A) signal: SV40 polyadenylation signal
   4602..4737    +  rep_origin     SV40 ori: SV40 origin of replication
   4758..4776    -  promoter       T7 promoter: promoter for bacteriophage T7 RNA polymerase
   4784..4939    +  CDS            lacZα (fragment): LacZα fragment of β-galactosidase; lacZ fragment
   4944..5372    +  rep_origin     f1 ori (sequence partly withheld): f1 bacteriophage origin of replication; arrow indicates direction of (+) strand synthesis
   5425..5529    +  promoter       AmpR promoter: bla
   5530..6390    +  CDS            AmpR: β-lactamase; bla; confers resistance to ampicillin, carbenicillin, and related antibiotics
   6561..7149    +  rep_origin     ori: high-copy-number ColE1/pMB1/pBR322/pUC origin of replication
>Addgene plasmid #90935 | UBE2C H6.2 gRNA | addgene full sequence | sequence record 183131 | Addgene NGS Result
CAGCGAGTCAGTGAGCGAGGAAGCGGAAGAGCGCCCAATACGCAAACCGCCTCTCCCCGCGCGTTGGCCG
ATTCATTAATGCAGCTGGCACGACAGGTTTCCCGACTGGAAAGCGGGCAGTGAGCGCAACGCAATTAATG
TGAGTTAGCTCACTCATTAGGCACCCCAGGCTTTACACTTTATGCTTCCGGCTCGTATGTTGTGTGGAAT
TGTGAGCGGATAACAATTTCACACAGGAAACAGCTATGACCATGATTACGCCAAGCGCGCAATTAACCCT
CACTAAAGGGAACAAAAGCTGGAGCTGCAAGCTTAATGTAGTCTTATGCAATACTCTTGTAGTCTTGCAA
CATGGTAACGATGAGTTAGCAACATGCCTTACAAGGAGAGAAAAAGCACCGTGCATGCCGATTGGTGGAA
GTAAGGTGGTACGATCGTGCCTTATTAGGAAGGCAACAGACGGGTCTGACATGGATTGGACGAACCACTG
AATTGCCGCATTGCAGAGATATTGTATTTAAGTGCCTAGCTCGATACATAAACGGGTCTCTCTGGTTAGA
CCAGATCTGAGCCTGGGAGCTCTCTGGCTAACTAGGGAACCCACTGCTTAAGCCTCAATAAAGCTTGCCT
TGAGTGCTTCAAGTAGTGTGTGCCCGTCTGTTGTGTGACTCTGGTAACTAGAGATCCCTCAGACCCTTTT
AGTCAGTGTGGAAAATCTCTAGCAGTGGCGCCCGAACAGGGACTTGAAAGCGAAAGGGAAACCAGAGGAG
CTCTCTCGACGCAGGACTCGGCTTGCTGAAGCGCGCACGGCAAGAGGCGAGGGGCGGCGACTGGTGAGTA
CGCCAAAAATTTTGACTAGCGGAGGCTAGAAGGAGAGAGATGGGTGCGAGAGCGTCAGTATTAAGCGGGG
GAGAATTAGATCGCGATGGGAAAAAATTCGGTTAAGGCCAGGGGGAAAGAAAAAATATAAATTAAAACAT
ATAGTATGGGCAAGCAGGGAGCTAGAACGATTCGCAGTTAATCCTGGCCTGTTAGAAACATCAGAAGGCT
GTAGACAAATACTGGGACAGCTACAACCATCCCTTCAGACAGGATCAGAAGAACTTAGATCATTATATAA
TACAGTAGCAACCCTCTATTGTGTGCATCAAAGGATAGAGATAAAAGACACCAAGGAAGCTTTAGACAAG
ATAGAGGAAGAGCAAAACAAAAGTAAGACCACCGCACAGCAAGCGGCCGCTGATCTTCAGACCTGGAGGA
GGAGATATGAGGGACAATTGGAGAAGTGAATTATATAAATATAAAGTAGTAAAAATTGAACCATTAGGAG
TAGCACCCACCAAGGCAAAGAGAAGAGTGGTGCAGAGAGAAAAAAGAGCAGTGGGAATAGGAGCTTTGTT
CCTTGGGTTCTTGGGAGCAGCAGGAAGCACTATGGGCGCAGCGTCAATGACGCTGACGGTACAGGCCAGA
CAATTATTGTCTGGTATAGTGCAGCAGCAGAACAATTTGCTGAGGGCTATTGAGGCGCAACAGCATCTGT
TGCAACTCACAGTCTGGGGCATCAAGCAGCTCCAGGCAAGAATCCTGGCTGTGGAAAGATACCTAAAGGA
TCAACAGCTCCTGGGGATTTGGGGTTGCTCTGGAAAACTCATTTGCACCACTGCTGTGCCTTGGAATGCT
AGTTGGAGTAATAAATCTCTGGAACAGATTTGGAATCACACGACCTGGATGGAGTGGGACAGAGAAATTA
ACAATTACACAAGCTTAATACACTCCTTAATTGAAGAATCGCAAAACCAGCAAGAAAAGAATGAACAAGA
ATTATTGGAATTAGATAAATGGGCAAGTTTGTGGAATTGGTTTAACATAACAAATTGGCTGTGGTATATA
AAATTATTCATAATGATAGTAGGAGGCTTGGTAGGTTTAAGAATAGTTTTTGCTGTACTTTCTATAGTGA
ATAGAGTTAGGCAGGGATATTCACCATTATCGTTTCAGACCCACCTCCCAACCCCGAGGGGACCCAGAGA
GGGCCTATTTCCCATGATTCCTTCATATTTGCATATACGATACAAGGCTGTTAGAGAGATAATTAGAATT
AATTTGACTGTAAACACAAAGATATTAGTACAAAATACGTGACGTAGAAAGTAATAATTTCTTGGGTAGT
TTGCAGTTTTAAAATTATGTTTTAAAATGGACTATCATATGCTTACCGTAACTTGAAAGTATTTCGATTT
CTTGGCTTTATATATCTTGTGGAAAGGACGAAACACCGCCCTGCTATCACCCCAACGGTTTAAGAGCTAT
GCTGGAAACAGCATAGCAAGTTTAAATAAGGCTAGTCCGTTATCAACTTGAAAAAGTGGCACCGAGTCGG
TGCTTTTTTTGAATTCTAGATCTTGAGACAAATGGCAGTATTCATCCACAATTTTAAAAGAAAAGGGGGG
ATTGGGGGGTACAGTGCAGGGGAAAGAATAGTAGACATAATAGCAACAGACATACAAACTAAAGAATTAC
AAAAACAAATTACAAAAATTCAAAATTTTCGGGTTTATTACAGGGACAGCAGAGATCCACTTTGGCGCCG
GCTCGAGTGGCTCCGGTGCCCGTCAGTGGGCAGAGCGCACATCGCCCACAGTCCCCGAGAAGTTGGGGGG
AGGGGTCGGCAATTGAACCGGTGCCTAGAGAAGGTGGCGCGGGGTAAACTGGGAAAGTGATGTCGTGTAC
TGGCTCCGCCTTTTTCCCGAGGGTGGGGGAGAACCGTATATAAGTGCAGTAGTCGCCGTGAACGTTCTTT
TTCGCAACGGGTTTGCCGCCAGAACACAGGTGTCGTGACGCGGGATCCGCCACCATGACCGAGTACAAGC
CCACGGTGCGCCTCGCCACCCGCGACGACGTCCCCAGGGCCGTACGCACCCTCGCCGCCGCGTTCGCCGA
CTACCCCGCCACGCGCCACACCGTCGATCCGGACCGCCACATCGAGCGGGTCACCGAGCTGCAAGAACTC
TTCCTCACGCGCGTCGGGCTCGACATCGGCAAGGTGTGGGTCGCGGACGACGGCGCCGCGGTGGCGGTCT
GGACCACGCCGGAGAGCGTCGAAGCGGGGGCGGTGTTCGCCGAGATCGGCCCGCGCATGGCCGAGTTGAG
CGGTTCCCGGCTGGCCGCGCAGCAACAGATGGAAGGCCTCCTGGCGCCGCACCGGCCCAAGGAGCCCGCG
TGGTTCCTGGCCACCGTCGGAGTCTCGCCCGACCACCAGGGCAAGGGTCTGGGCAGCGCCGTCGTGCTCC
CCGGAGTGGAGGCGGCCGAGCGCGCCGGGGTGCCCGCCTTCCTGGAGACCTCCGCGCCCCGCAACCTCCC
CTTCTACGAGCGGCTCGGCTTCACCGTCACCGCCGACGTCGAGGTGCCCGAAGGACCGCGCACCTGGTGC
ATGACCCGCAAGCCCGGTGCCTGAACGCGTTAAGTCGACAATCAACCTCTGGATTACAAAATTTGTGAAA
GATTGACTGGTATTCTTAACTATGTTGCTCCTTTTACGCTATGTGGATACGCTGCTTTAATGCCTTTGTA
TCATGCTATTGCTTCCCGTATGGCTTTCATTTTCTCCTCCTTGTATAAATCCTGGTTGCTGTCTCTTTAT
GAGGAGTTGTGGCCCGTTGTCAGGCAACGTGGCGTGGTGTGCACTGTGTTTGCTGACGCAACCCCCACTG
GTTGGGGCATTGCCACCACCTGTCAGCTCCTTTCCGGGACTTTCGCTTTCCCCCTCCCTATTGCCACGGC
GGAACTCATCGCCGCCTGCCTTGCCCGCTGCTGGACAGGGGCTCGGCTGTTGGGCACTGACAATTCCGTG
GTGTTGTCGGGGAAATCATCGTCCTTTCCTTGGCTGCTCGCCTGTGTTGCCACCTGGATTCTGCGCGGGA
CGTCCTTCTGCTACGTCCCTTCGGCCCTCAATCCAGCGGACCTTCCTTCCCGCGGCCTGCTGCCGGCTCT
GCGGCCTCTTCCGCGTCTTCGCCTTCGCCCTCAGACGAGTCGGATCTCCCTTTGGGCCGCCTCCCCGCGT
CGACTTTAAGACCAATGACTTACAAGGCAGCTGTAGATCTTAGCCACTTTTTAAAAGAAAAGGGGGGACT
GGAAGGGCTAATTCACTCCCAACGAAGACAAGATCTGCTTTTTGCTTGTACTGGGTCTCTCTGGTTAGAC
CAGATCTGAGCCTGGGAGCTCTCTGGCTAACTAGGGAACCCACTGCTTAAGCCTCAATAAAGCTTGCCTT
GAGTGCTTCAAGTAGTGTGTGCCCGTCTGTTGTGTGACTCTGGTAACTAGAGATCCCTCAGACCCTTTTA
GTCAGTGTGGAAAATCTCTAGCAGTACGTATAGTAGTTCATGTCATCTTATTATTCAGTATTTATAACTT
GCAAAGAAATGAATATCAGAGAGTGAGAGGAACTTGTTTATTGCAGCTTATAATGGTTACAAATAAAGCA
ATAGCATCACAAATTTCACAAATAAAGCATTTTTTTCACTGCATTCTAGTTGTGGTTTGTCCAAACTCAT
CAATGTATCTTATCATGTCTGGCTCTAGCTATCCCGCCCCTAACTCCGCCCATCCCGCCCCTAACTCCGC
CCAGTTCCGCCCATTCTCCGCCCCATGGCTGACTAATTTTTTTTATTTATGCAGAGGCCGAGGCCGCCTC
GGCCTCTGAGCTATTCCAGAAGTAGTGAGGAGGCTTTTTTGGAGGCCTAGGGACGTACCCAATTCGCCCT
ATAGTGAGTCGTATTACGCGCGCTCACTGGCCGTCGTTTTACAACGTCGTGACTGGGAAAACCCTGGCGT
TACCCAACTTAATCGCCTTGCAGCACATCCCCCTTTCGCCAGCTGGCGTAATAGCGAAGAGGCCCGCACC
GATCGCCCTTCCCAACAGTTGCGCAGCCTGAATGGCGAATGGG
[124 nt withheld, positions 4944-5067]
C
[91 nt withheld, positions 5069-5159]
A
[49 nt withheld, positions 5161-5209]
CCTTTGACGTTGGAGTCCACGTTCTTT
[37 nt withheld, positions 5237-5273]
ACCCTATCTCGGTCTATTCTTTTGATTTATAAGGGATTTTGCCGATTTCGGCCTATTGGTTAAAAAATGA
GCTGATTTAACAAAAATTTAACGCGAATTTTAACAAAATATTAACGCTTACAATTTAGGTGGCACTTTTC
GGGGAAATGTGCGCGGAACCCCTATTTGTTTATTTTTCTAAATACATTCAAATATGTATCCGCTCATGAG
ACAATAACCCTGATAAATGCTTCAATAATATTGAAAAAGGAAGAGTATGAGTATTCAACATTTCCGTGTC
GCCCTTATTCCCTTTTTTGCGGCATTTTGCCTTCCTGTTTTTGCTCACCCAGAAACGCTGGTGAAAGTAA
AAGATGCTGAAGATCAGTTGGGTGCACGAGTGGGTTACATCGAACTGGATCTCAACAGCGGTAAGATCCT
TGAGAGTTTTCGCCCCGAAGAACGTTTTCCAATGATGAGCACTTTTAAAGTTCTGCTATGTGGCGCGGTA
TTATCCCGTATTGACGCCGGGCAAGAGCAACTCGGTCGCCGCATACACTATTCTCAGAATGACTTGGTTG
AGTACTCACCAGTCACAGAAAAGCATCTTACGGATGGCATGACAGTAAGAGAATTATGCAGTGCTGCCAT
AACCATGAGTGATAACACTGCGGCCAACTTACTTCTGACAACGATCGGAGGACCGAAGGAGCTAACCGCT
TTTTTGCACAACATGGGGGATCATGTAACTCGCCTTGATCGTTGGGAACCGGAGCTGAATGAAGCCATAC
CAAACGACGAGCGTGACACCACGATGCCTGTAGCAATGGCAACAACGTTGCGCAAACTATTAACTGGCGA
ACTACTTACTCTAGCTTCCCGGCAACAATTAATAGACTGGATGGAGGCGGATAAAGTTGCAGGACCACTT
CTGCGCTCGGCCCTTCCGGCTGGCTGGTTTATTGCTGATAAATCTGGAGCCGGTGAGCGTGGGTCTCGCG
GTATCATTGCAGCACTGGGGCCAGATGGTAAGCCCTCCCGTATCGTAGTTATCTACACGACGGGGAGTCA
GGCAACTATGGATGAACGAAATAGACAGATCGCTGAGATAGGTGCCTCACTGATTAAGCATTGGTAACTG
TCAGACCAAGTTTACTCATATATACTTTAGATTGATTTAAAACTTCATTTTTAATTTAAAAGGATCTAGG
TGAAGATCCTTTTTGATAATCTCATGACCAAAATCCCTTAACGTGAGTTTTCGTTCCACTGAGCGTCAGA
CCCCGTAGAAAAGATCAAAGGATCTTCTTGAGATCCTTTTTTTCTGCGCGTAATCTGCTGCTTGCAAACA
AAAAAACCACCGCTACCAGCGGTGGTTTGTTTGCCGGATCAAGAGCTACCAACTCTTTTTCCGAAGGTAA
CTGGCTTCAGCAGAGCGCAGATACCAAATACTGTTCTTCTAGTGTAGCCGTAGTTAGGCCACCACTTCAA
GAACTCTGTAGCACCGCCTACATACCTCGCTCTGCTAATCCTGTTACCAGTGGCTGCTGCCAGTGGCGAT
AAGTCGTGTCTTACCGGGTTGGACTCAAGACGATAGTTACCGGATAAGGCGCAGCGGTCGGGCTGAACGG
GGGGTTCGTGCACACAGCCCAGCTTGGAGCGAACGACCTACACCGAACTGAGATACCTACAGCGTGAGCT
ATGAGAAAGCGCCACGCTTCCCGAAGGGAGAAAGGCGGACAGGTATCCGGTAAGCGGCAGGGTCGGAACA
GGAGAGCGCACGAGGGAGCTTCCAGGGGGAAACGCCTGGTATCTTTATAGTCCTGTCGGGTTTCGCCACC
TCTGACTTGAGCGTCGATTTTTGTGATGCTCGTCAGGGGGGCGGAGCCTATGGAAAAACGCCAGCAACGC
GGCCTTTTTACGGTTCCTGGCCTTTTGCTGGCCTTTTGCTCACATGTTCTTTCCTGCGTTATCCCCTGAT
TCTGTGGATAACCGTATTACCGCCTTTGAGTGAGCTGATACCGCTCGCCGCAGCCGAACGACCGAGCG
